Addgene plasmid #158148: pRS416-Aga1p-FAPB2.3.6L1TAG
Purpose: Yeast display reporter for non-display yeast strains (TAG construct)
Depositing lab: James Van Deventer. Depositing organization: Tufts University. Publication: Reporter system architecture affects measurements of noncanonical amino acid incorporation efficiency and fidelity. Potts KA, Stieglitz JT, Lei M, Van Deventer JA. Mol Syst Des Eng. 2020 Feb 1;5(2):573-588. doi: 10.1039/c9me00107g. Epub 2020 Jan 23. PubMed 33791108.
Backbone
  Vector backbone: pRS416
  Backbone manufacturer: Stratagene
  Backbone size w/o insert (bp): 4898
  Total vector size (bp): 9048
  Vector type: Yeast Expression
  Selectable markers: URA3
Growth in bacteria
  Bacterial resistance: Ampicillin, 100 μg/mL
  Growth temperature: 37°C
  Growth strain: DH5alpha
  Copy number: Low Copy
Gene/Insert
  Gene/Insert name: Aga1p-FAPB2.3.6
  Insert size (bp): 4100
  Mutation: Cloned in a TAG codon at the first position of the light chain of the scFv
  Promoter: GAL1-10
  Cloning method: Gibson Cloning
  Sequencing primers: 5′ GACAAGGAGGAGGATGAAAGGACC; 3′ GGATGTGCTGCAAGGCGATTA
Terms and licenses: Academic/Nonprofit Terms; Industry Terms: Not Available to Industry
How to cite: pRS416-Aga1p-FAPB2.3.6L1TAG was a gift from James Van Deventer (Addgene plasmid # 158148 ; http://n2t.net/addgene:158148 ; RRID:Addgene_158148)
