[The description below was written by a language model from this plasmid's Addgene catalogue record and pLannotate feature annotations shown in this document.]
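Description:
pRS416-Aga1p-FAPB2.3.6L1TAG is a yeast expression shuttle plasmid built on the pRS416 backbone. It is maintained in Saccharomyces cerevisiae as a low-copy centromeric episome through a CEN/ARS element and selected by URA3 complementation of uracil auxotrophy, a marker that can also be counterselected with 5-FOA. In E. coli it is propagated through a ColE1/pUC-type origin with ampicillin resistance. Backbone remnants include an f1 origin, fragments of the pBluescript multiple cloning site and lacZα, and flanking T7 and T3 promoters. The catalogue lists a total size of 9,048 bp, while the sequenced record is 9,203 nt.

The payload is a self-contained yeast surface display cassette driven by the galactose-inducible GAL1-10 promoter region. In one direction, the annotated GAL1 promoter drives Aga2p fused to an scFv, detected as mouse kappa light-chain and heavy-chain variable domains in that order, followed by a C-terminal Myc epitope tag. The AGA1 coding sequence lies on the opposite strand, adjacent across the plasmid origin, which is consistent with divergent expression from the bidirectional promoter. Aga1p is the cell wall anchoring subunit of a-agglutinin and Aga2p is its partner subunit, so supplying both on the plasmid permits display in strains that lack engineered inducible Aga1p expression, as the stated purpose indicates.

An amber TAG codon has been placed at the first position of the scFv light chain. Full-length protein bearing the C-terminal Myc tag should therefore be displayed only when the stop codon is suppressed. This makes the construct a reporter for the efficiency and fidelity of noncanonical amino acid incorporation. The record does not describe the scFv's target or any N-terminal detection tag.
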