Features (pLannotate 1.2.2; 25 found; start..end, strand, type, name):
      1..442     +  promoter       GAL1 promoter: S. cerevisiae GAL1; inducible promoter, regulated by Gal4
    489..749     +  CDS            AGA2: AGA2_YEAST - Experimental evidence at protein level: Swiss-Prot protein existence level 1. Receptor binding subunit of the a-agglutinin heterodimer. S.cerevisiae a and alpha cells express the complementary cell surface glycoproteins a-agglutinin and alpha-agglutinin, respectively, which interact with one another to promote cellular aggregation during mating. From Saccharomyces cerevisiae (strain ATCC 204508 / S288c) (Baker's yeast).
    873..1196    +  CDS            KV5AK_MOUSE: Experimental evidence at protein level: Swiss-Prot protein existence level 1. From Mus musculus (Mouse).
   1245..1601    +  CDS            HVM38_MOUSE: Experimental evidence at protein level: Swiss-Prot protein existence level 1. From Mus musculus (Mouse).
   1611..1637    +  CDS            Myc (fragment): Myc (human c-Myc proto-oncogene) epitope tag
   1970..1996    +  misc_feature   MCS (fragment): pBluescript multiple cloning site
   2005..2023    -  promoter       T7 promoter: promoter for bacteriophage T7 RNA polymerase
   2031..2186    +  CDS            lacZα (fragment): LacZα fragment of β-galactosidase; lacZ fragment
   2190..2618    +  rep_origin     f1 ori (sequence partly withheld): f1 bacteriophage origin of replication; arrow indicates direction of (+) strand synthesis
   2646..2697    -  misc_feature   bom (fragment): basis of mobility region from pBR322
   2776..3579    -  CDS            URA3: orotidine-5'-phosphate decarboxylase, required for uracil biosynthesis; S. cerevisiae URA3; yeast auxotrophic marker, counterselectable with 5-fluoroorotic acid (5-FOA)
   3580..3795    -  promoter       URA3 promoter: S. cerevisiae URA3
   3803..3852    -  misc_feature   bom (fragment): basis of mobility region from pBR322
   3954..3989    -  CDS            rop (fragment): Rop protein, which maintains plasmids at low copy number; rop
   4057..4560    -  misc_feature   CEN/ARS: S. cerevisiae CEN6 centromere fused to an autonomously replicating sequence
   4597..4701    +  promoter       AmpR promoter: bla
   4702..5562    +  CDS            AmpR: β-lactamase; bla; confers resistance to ampicillin, carbenicillin, and related antibiotics
   5733..6321    +  rep_origin     ori: high-copy-number ColE1/pMB1/pBR322/pUC origin of replication
   6504..6596    +  CDS            lacI (fragment): lac repressor; lacI; The lac repressor binds to the lac operator to inhibit transcription in E. coli. This inhibition can be relieved by adding lactose or isopropyl-β-D-thiogalactopyranoside (IPTG).
   6609..6630    +  protein_bind   CAP binding site: CAP binding activates transcription in the presence of cAMP. E. coli catabolite activator protein
   6645..6675    +  promoter       lac promoter: promoter for the E. coli lac operon
   6683..6699    +  protein_bind   lac operator: The lac repressor binds to the lac operator to inhibit transcription in E. coli. This inhibition can be relieved by adding lactose or isopropyl-β-D-thiogalactopyranoside (IPTG). lac repressor encoded by lacI
   6744..6762    +  promoter       T3 promoter: promoter for bacteriophage T3 RNA polymerase
   6775..6804    +  misc_feature   MCS (fragment): pBluescript multiple cloning site
   6814..8988    -  CDS            AGA1: AGA1_YEAST - Experimental evidence at protein level: Swiss-Prot protein existence level 1. Cell wall anchoring subunit of the a-agglutinin heterodimer. S.cerevisiae a and alpha cells express the complementary cell surface glycoproteins a-agglutinin and alpha-agglutinin, respectively, which interact with one another to promote cellular aggregation during mating. From Saccharomyces cerevisiae (strain ATCC 204508 / S288c) (Baker's yeast).
>Addgene plasmid #158148 | pRS416-Aga1p-FAPB2.3.6L1TAG | addgene full sequence | sequence record 319645 | Addgene NGS Result
CGGATTAGAAGCCGCCGAGCGGGTGACAGCCCTCCGAAGGAAGACTCTCCTCCGTGCGTCCTCGTCTTCA
CCGGTCGCGTTCCTGAAACGCAGATGTGCCTCGCGCCGCACTGCTCCGAACAATAAAGATTCTACAATAC
TAGCTTTTATGGTTATGAAGAGGAAAAATTGGCAGTAACCTGGCCCCACAAACCTTCAAATGAACGAATC
AAATTAACAACCATAGGATGATAATGCGATTAGTTTTTTAGCCTTATTTCTGGGGTAATTAATCAGCGAA
GCGATGATTTTTGATCTATTAACAGATATATAAATGCAAAAACTGCATAACCACTTTAACTAATACTTTC
AACATTTTCGGTTTGTATTACTTCTTATTCAAATGTAATAAAAGTATCAACAAAAAATTGTTAATATACC
TCTATACTTTAACGTCAAGGAGAAAAAACCCCGGATCGAATTCCCTACTTCATACATTTTCAATTAAGAT
GCAGTTACTTCGCTGTTTTTCAATATTTTCTGTTATTGCTTCAGTTTTAGCACAGGAACTGACAACTATA
TGCGAGCAAATCCCCTCACCAACTTTAGAATCGACGCCGTACTCTTTGTCAACGACTACTATTTTGGCCA
ACGGGAAGGCAATGCAAGGAGTTTTTGAATATTACAAATCAGTAACGTTTGTCAGTAATTGCGGTTCTCA
CCCCTCAACAACTAGCAAAGGCAGCCCCATAAACACACAGTATGTTTTTAAGGACAATAGCTCGACGATT
GAAGGTAGATACCCATACGACGTTCCAGACTACGCTCTGCAGGCTAGTGGTGGAGGAGGCTCTGGTGGAG
GCGGTAGCGGAGGCGGAGGGTCGGCTAGCTAGATCCAGATGACCCAGTCCCCGAGCTCCCTGTCCGCCTC
TGTGAGCGATAGGGTCACCATCACCTGCCGTGCCGGTCAGTACGGTTCTTCTTACGTAGCCTGGTATCAA
CAGAAACCAGGAAAAGCTCCGAAGCTTCTGATTTACTCTGCATCCCACCTCTACTCTGGAGTCCCTTCTC
GCTTCTCTGGTAGCCGTTCCGGGACGGGTTTCACTCTGACCATCAGCAGTCTGCAGCCGGAAGACTTCGC
AACTTATTACTGTCAGCAACCGGGTCCGGCTCCGGGTCTGATCACGTTCGGACAGGGTACCAAGGTGGAG
ATCAAAGGTACCACTGCCGCTAGTGGTAGTAGTGGTGGCAGTAGCAGTGGTGCCGAGGTTCGGCTGGTGG
AGTCTGGCGGTGGCCTGGTGCAGCCAGGGGGCTCACTCCGTTTGTCCTGTGCAGCTTCTGGCTTCAACAT
CTACTATGGTTCTTACATCCACTGGGTGCGTCAGGCCCCGGGTAAGGGCCTGGAATGGGTTGCAGGTATT
TCTCCTTACTACAACTCTACTTACTATGCCGATAGCGTCAAGGGCCGTTTCACTATAAGCGCAGACGCAT
CCAAAAACACAGCCTACCTACAAATGAACAGCTTAAGAGCTGAGGACACTGCCGTCTATTATTGTGCTCG
CGGTTACGCTTCTGGTGGTATGGACTACTGGGGTCAAGGAACCCTGGTCACCGTCTCCTCGGGATCCGAA
CAAAAGCTTATTTCTGAAGAGGACTTGTAATAGCTCGAGATCTGATAACAACAGTGTAGATGTAACAAAA
TCGACTTTGTTCCCACTGTACTTTTAGCTCGTACAAAATACAATATACTTTTCATTTCTCCGTAAACAAC
ATGTTTTCCCATGTAATATCCTTTTCTATTTTTCGTTCCGTTACCAACTTTACACATACTTTATATAGCT
ATTCACTTCTATACACTAAAAAACTAAGACAATTTTAATTTTGCTGCCTGCCATATTTCAATTTGTTATA
AATTCCTATAATTTATCCTATTAGTAGCTAAAAAAAGATGAATGTGAATCGAATCCTAAGAGAATTGAGC
TCCAATTCGGTCGACCTCGAGGGGGGGCCCGGTACCCAATTCGCCCTATAGTGAGTCGTATTACGCGCGC
TCACTGGCCGTCGTTTTACAACGTCGTGACTGGGAAAACCCTGGCGTTACCCAACTTAATCGCCTTGCAG
CACATCCCCCTTTCGCCAGCTGGCGTAATAGCGAAGAGGCCCGCACCGATCGCCCTTCCCAACAGTTGCG
CAGCCTGAATGGCGAATGG
[124 nt withheld, positions 2190-2313]
C
[91 nt withheld, positions 2315-2405]
A
[49 nt withheld, positions 2407-2455]
CCTTTGACGTTGGAGTCCACGTTCTTT
[37 nt withheld, positions 2483-2519]
ACCCTATCTCGGTCTATTCTTTTGATTTATAAGGGATTTTGCCGATTTCGGCCTATTGGTTAAAAAATGA
GCTGATTTAACAAAAATTTAACGCGAATTTTAACAAAATATTAACGCTTACAATTTCCTGATGCGGTATT
TTCTCCTTACGCATCTGTGCGGTATTTCACACCGCATAGGGTAATAACTGATATAATTAAATTGAAGCTC
TAATTTGTGAGTTTAGTATACATGCATTTACTTATAATACAGTTTTTTAGTTTTGCTGGCCGCATCTTCT
CAAATATGCTTCCCAGCCTGCTTTTCTGTAACGTTCACCCTCTACCTTAGCATCCCTTCCCTTTGCAAAT
AGTCCTCTTCCAACAATAATAATGTCAGATCCTGTAGAGACCACATCATCCACGGTTCTATACTGTTGAC
CCAATGCGTCTCCCTTGTCATCTAAACCCACACCGGGTGTCATAATCAACCAATCGTAACCTTCATCTCT
TCCACCCATGTCTCTTTGAGCAATAAAGCCGATAACAAAATCTTTGTCGCTCTTCGCAATGTCAACAGTA
CCCTTAGTATATTCTCCAGTAGATAGGGAGCCCTTGCATGACAATTCTGCTAACATCAAAAGGCCTCTAG
GTTCCTTTGTTACTTCTTCTGCCGCCTGCTTCAAACCGCTAACAATACCTGGGCCCACCACACCGTGTGC
ATTCGTAATGTCTGCCCATTCTGCTATTCTGTATACACCCGCAGAGTACTGCAATTTGACTGTATTACCA
ATGTCAGCAAATTTTCTGTCTTCGAAGAGTAAAAAATTGTACTTGGCGGATAATGCCTTTAGCGGCTTAA
CTGTGCCCTCCATGGAAAAATCAGTCAAGATATCCACATGTGTTTTTAGTAAACAAATTTTGGGACCTAA
TGCTTCAACTAACTCCAGTAATTCCTTGGTGGTACGAACATCCAATGAAGCACACAAGTTTGTTTGCTTT
TCGTGCATGATATTAAATAGCTTGGCAGCAACAGGACTAGGATGAGTAGCAGCACGTTCCTTATATGTAG
CTTTCGACATGATTTATCTTCGTTTCCTGCAGGTTTTTGTTCTGTGCAGTTGGGTTAAGAATACTGGGCA
ATTTCATGTTTCTTCAACACTACATATGCGTATATATACCAATCTAAGTCTGTGCTCCTTCCTTCGTTCT
TCCTTCTGTTCGGAGATTACCGAATCAAAAAAATTTCAAGGAAACCGAAATCAAAAAAAAGAATAAAAAA
AAAATGATGAATTGAAAAGGTGGTATGGTGCACTCTCAGTACAATCTGCTCTGATGCCGCATAGTTAAGC
CAGCCCCGACACCCGCCAACACCCGCTGACGCGCCCTGACGGGCTTGTCTGCTCCCGGCATCCGCTTACA
GACAAGCTGTGACCGTCTCCGGGAGCTGCATGTGTCAGAGGTTTTCACCGTCATCACCGAAACGCGCGAG
ACGAAAGGGCCTCGTGATACGCCTATTTTTATAGGTTAATGTCATGATAATAATGGTTTCTTAGACGGAT
CGCTTGCCTGTAACTTACACGCGCCTCGTATCTTTTAATGATGGAATAATTTGGGAATTTACTCTGTGTT
TATTTATTTTTATGTTTTGTATTTGGATTTTAGAAAGTAAATAAAGAAGGTAGAAGAGTTACGGAATGAA
GAAAAAAAAATAAACAAAGGTTTAAAAAATTTCAACAAAAAGCGTACTTTACATATATATTTATTAGACA
AGAAAAGCAGATTAAATAGATATACATTCGATTAACGATAAGTAAAATGTAAAATCACAGGATTTTCGTG
TGTGGTCTTCTACACAGACAAGATGAAACAATTCGGCATTAATACCTGAGAGCAGGAAGAGCAAGATAAA
AGGTAGTATTTGTTGGCGATCCCCCTAGAGTCTTTTACATCTTCGGAAAACAAAAACTATTTTTTCTTTA
ATTTCTTTTTTTACTTTCTATTTTTAATTTATATATTTATATTAAAAAATTTAAATTATAATTATTTTTA
TAGCACGTGATGAAAAGGACCCAGGTGGCACTTTTCGGGGAAATGTGCGCGGAACCCCTATTTGTTTATT
TTTCTAAATACATTCAAATATGTATCCGCTCATGAGACAATAACCCTGATAAATGCTTCAATAATATTGA
AAAAGGAAGAGTATGAGTATTCAACATTTCCGTGTCGCCCTTATTCCCTTTTTTGCGGCATTTTGCCTTC
CTGTTTTTGCTCACCCAGAAACGCTGGTGAAAGTAAAAGATGCTGAAGATCAGTTGGGTGCACGAGTGGG
TTACATCGAACTGGATCTCAACAGCGGTAAGATCCTTGAGAGTTTTCGCCCCGAAGAACGTTTTCCAATG
ATGAGCACTTTTAAAGTTCTGCTATGTGGCGCGGTATTATCCCGTATTGACGCCGGGCAAGAGCAACTCG
GTCGCCGCATACACTATTCTCAGAATGACTTGGTTGAGTACTCACCAGTCACAGAAAAGCATCTTACGGA
TGGCATGACAGTAAGAGAATTATGCAGTGCTGCCATAACCATGAGTGATAACACTGCGGCCAACTTACTT
CTGACAACGATCGGAGGACCGAAGGAGCTAACCGCTTTTTTGCACAACATGGGGGATCATGTAACTCGCC
TTGATCGTTGGGAACCGGAGCTGAATGAAGCCATACCAAACGACGAGCGTGACACCACGATGCCTGTAGC
AATGGCAACAACGTTGCGCAAACTATTAACTGGCGAACTACTTACTCTAGCTTCCCGGCAACAATTAATA
GACTGGATGGAGGCGGATAAAGTTGCAGGACCACTTCTGCGCTCGGCCCTTCCGGCTGGCTGGTTTATTG
CTGATAAATCTGGAGCCGGTGAGCGTGGGTCTCGCGGTATCATTGCAGCACTGGGGCCAGATGGTAAGCC
CTCCCGTATCGTAGTTATCTACACGACGGGGAGTCAGGCAACTATGGATGAACGAAATAGACAGATCGCT
GAGATAGGTGCCTCACTGATTAAGCATTGGTAACTGTCAGACCAAGTTTACTCATATATACTTTAGATTG
ATTTAAAACTTCATTTTTAATTTAAAAGGATCTAGGTGAAGATCCTTTTTGATAATCTCATGACCAAAAT
CCCTTAACGTGAGTTTTCGTTCCACTGAGCGTCAGACCCCGTAGAAAAGATCAAAGGATCTTCTTGAGAT
CCTTTTTTTCTGCGCGTAATCTGCTGCTTGCAAACAAAAAAACCACCGCTACCAGCGGTGGTTTGTTTGC
CGGATCAAGAGCTACCAACTCTTTTTCCGAAGGTAACTGGCTTCAGCAGAGCGCAGATACCAAATACTGT
TCTTCTAGTGTAGCCGTAGTTAGGCCACCACTTCAAGAACTCTGTAGCACCGCCTACATACCTCGCTCTG
CTAATCCTGTTACCAGTGGCTGCTGCCAGTGGCGATAAGTCGTGTCTTACCGGGTTGGACTCAAGACGAT
AGTTACCGGATAAGGCGCAGCGGTCGGGCTGAACGGGGGGTTCGTGCACACAGCCCAGCTTGGAGCGAAC
GACCTACACCGAACTGAGATACCTACAGCGTGAGCTATGAGAAAGCGCCACGCTTCCCGAAGGGAGAAAG
GCGGACAGGTATCCGGTAAGCGGCAGGGTCGGAACAGGAGAGCGCACGAGGGAGCTTCCAGGGGGAAACG
CCTGGTATCTTTATAGTCCTGTCGGGTTTCGCCACCTCTGACTTGAGCGTCGATTTTTGTGATGCTCGTC
AGGGGGGCGGAGCCTATGGAAAAACGCCAGCAACGCGGCCTTTTTACGGTTCCTGGCCTTTTGCTGGCCT
TTTGCTCACATGTTCTTTCCTGCGTTATCCCCTGATTCTGTGGATAACCGTATTACCGCCTTTGAGTGAG
CTGATACCGCTCGCCGCAGCCGAACGACCGAGCGCAGCGAGTCAGTGAGCGAGGAAGCGGAAGAGCGCCC
AATACGCAAACCGCCTCTCCCCGCGCGTTGGCCGATTCATTAATGCAGCTGGCACGACAGGTTTCCCGAC
TGGAAAGCGGGCAGTGAGCGCAACGCAATTAATGTGAGTTAGCTCACTCATTAGGCACCCCAGGCTTTAC
ACTTTATGCTTCCGGCTCGTATGTTGTGTGGAATTGTGAGCGGATAACAATTTCACACAGGAAACAGCTA
TGACCATGATTACGCCAAGCGCGCAATTAACCCTCACTAAAGGGAACAAAAGCTGGAGCTCCACCGCGGT
GGCGGCCGCTCTAGAGGTACCTTAACTGAAAATTACATTGCAAGCAACTGCCATGATGGCGAAGACCAAC
TTTCCTAATGGCAAACGCGTTTGCGATCCACTGCCCATATATTGGCTAATTGTTACCATTGATGAAGTTT
GGTATTGTATGGAGATTGAAGTAGTGGAAACTTCTGTAGTGGTAACAGATGTTTGTAGAGAAGAGGGAGC
AGATGATGATGAGAGGAAAATAGAAGATACCGTCGGAGTCAATGATGAAGATTCAATAGTCGATTCCACA
GAGGTAGATGGTGTAGAGATAGATGTTGCGGAAAGTGATGATGTAGAGGCAGATATTGTAGCAATAGCTG
TGGAAGAAGTGGGTTGTAAAATCTCTGATGTTGAAGAAATTTGAAGTGTGGTAACTGGTGACTGTTCGAC
ACTTAGTGATGATACAGAACTGAATAGCAAAATAGTACTGTCAGAGGATAATGTAGCAGACAAGGAGGAG
GATGAAAGGACCGATGTCGATAATAAGTGTGATGATTGTTCTTGAGATTCTGAGTCAATGCTTGATGTAC
TCGTGGCTTCACTTACACTAGTCGAAATGGTTGAGGTACCTGAAGATGTTACATGATACTTACCGGTAGC
GTGCTTATTGAAATCTTCATCCGAAGTTGTCATTGAACTTACCCAACTCTTTGTGGATGTGGTCTGCTGT
GTTACAGAACTTGATGAAGCTGTTTGCACGGAAGAATACGAGTGTGACGTTTCAGCACATGTGGAGCATG
CATATGAGGATTCAACCGTTGAGGTGCTTACAGAAGTTGCGACGTTTTTAGTGGACATTTTTATAGAAGA
TGTAATCAAACTTGTTGTCTGCGAGGGCATGCAAGACTCGTGAGTGCAGACTGTAGCGTCTGTTGTAACC
GTTTCATGCATACTGGTTAATGTGCTAGTCTCAGATTCAGAGCTATAAGGACACCATGTCGTATACATTG
TAGTGACTCCACTAACAGTGGTGAAATATGTAGACATGGAAAATGATGGGATAGTAGTAGAAATTGAGGA
TTTGGTGATATATTCAGACGAACTTTGTGAACTAACAGTTGTTTCAACAGTTGAAGAAGTCATAGAAGGA
GTTGCAACATTTGACGAAGTCGAAGGGACGGAGTAAACAGGTGTGGATGGGCTGTATAATGACACAGACG
TTGATGAAGATGCTATAGAGGAGCCAAGGGATGAAGTTGAATCAGTAAAAGTAGAGCTAATAGATGTTGA
ACTTGGAGAAGTGGAAGCCAAAGTTGGAGATGAAGAAGTCAAACTTGGGGATGTAGATGTTGAATATGAA
GAAGTGGAAGTGGAGCTTGCAGAAGTAGATTTAGAACTTGGAGATGTAGATGTTGAACTTGATGAGGTAG
ATGTAGAGCTTGGAGATGTAGATGTCGAACTTGATGAGGTAGATGTAGAACTTTGGGATGTAGATGTAGA
ACTTGAAGATGTGGATGTCAAACTTGAAGATGTGGATGTCGAACTTGGAGATGTAGATGTCGAACTTGAT
GAGGTAGATGTCGAACTTGATGAGGTAGATGTCGAACTTGATGAGGTAGATGTAGAGCTTGGAGATGTAG
ATGTAGAGCTTGGAGATGTAGATGTCGAACTTAGGGAGGTAGTAGTTGGATTGGACGATGTTGTACTCGA
AAGTGTAGAGGTGACAGGTGAGATTATAGAGGCACTTGATGGTTCAATGGCGCTGGATGATACCACGGTT
GTAGTTCCTACTTCGGATAATGAGCTGATAGCGGTTGTGTGACAAGTAGGGCAAATATATGAAGTGAACT
TGGAAGTCACAGATAAGGTGGTGGTTGGCAACGTCGATGACGAAGGACATGCCTCATGGGAGCAGACTTC
TGTAGATAATGTCAAAGTACTAAATCTGGATAGGGTAGTAGCGTACGATATTGAAGGACTTATTTCGGCA
GCAGATGAAGTGGATACCGTCAATGGACACCAAGTCGTATACAATGTCGTAGTGCCAGCTTGAACGATAG
TGGATGTGGAGACTAGCGCGGGTGAAACTGTAGTTGTAACAACCCCATTTGCATCGTTTGTCTTGGTTAT
CGTCACTAGAATCGTTTCTGGATCAGATGCCAAGGCAATATTAGTTAATCCCAACAATATTGTGAACAGG
TAGGTAAAATGAGCGAAAGATAATGTCATTTATATTGAATTTTCAAAAATTCTTACTTTTTTTTTGGATG
GACGCAAAGAAGTTTAATAATCATATTACATGGCATTACCACCATATACATATCCATATCTAATCTTACT
TATATGTTGTGGAAATGTAAAGAGCCCCATTATCTTAGCCTAAAAAAACCTTCTCTTTGGAACTTTCAGT
AATACGCTTAACTGCTCATTGCTATATTGAAGTA
